Addgene plasmid #67087: pCellFree_G03 PSMC1
Purpose: Standard for cell-free expression benchmarking.
Depositing lab: Kirill Alexandrov. Depositing organization: University of Queensland. Publication: Performance benchmarking of four cell-free protein expression systems. Gagoski D, Polinkovsky ME, Mureev S, Kunert A, Johnston W, Gambin Y, Alexandrov K. Biotechnol Bioeng. 2015 Aug 24. doi: 10.1002/bit.25814. PubMed 26301602.
Backbone
  Vector backbone: pCellFree_G03
  Vector type: Cell-free expression
Growth in bacteria
  Bacterial resistance: Ampicillin, 100 μg/mL
  Growth temperature: 37°C
  Growth strain: DH5alpha
  Copy number: High Copy
Gene/Insert
  Gene/Insert name: PSMC1 (alt name: 26S protease regulatory subunit 4)
  Species: H. sapiens (human)
  Mutation: E275G, I287V and R294G
  Entrez Gene: PSMC1 (a.k.a. NEDGTH, P26S4, RPT2, S4, p56)
  Promoter: T7
  Tag / fusion protein: His (N terminal on backbone); EGFP (N terminal on backbone)
  Cloning method: Gateway Cloning
  Sequencing primers: 5′ EGFP-C; 3′ T7 terminal
Terms and licenses: Academic/Nonprofit Terms; Industry Terms: Not Available to Industry
How to cite: pCellFree_G03 PSMC1 was a gift from Kirill Alexandrov (Addgene plasmid # 67087 ; http://n2t.net/addgene:67087 ; RRID:Addgene_67087)
