[The description below was written by a language model from this plasmid's Addgene catalogue record.]
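Description:
pCellFree_G03 PSMC1 is a cell-free expression plasmid built on the pCellFree_G03 backbone, intended as a template for in vitro transcription and translation rather than for expression in living cells. It is propagated in E. coli as a high-copy plasmid under ampicillin selection. The record does not name the origin of replication, and no feature table is provided, so finer details of the backbone, such as any translation-enhancing leader sequences, cannot be stated from the available information.

The insert is human PSMC1, which encodes 26S protease regulatory subunit 4 (also known as RPT2 or S4), one of the ATPase subunits of the proteasome regulatory particle. The cloned open reading frame carries three recorded amino-acid substitutions: E275G, I287V and R294G. It was introduced by Gateway recombination cloning and lies downstream of a T7 promoter, so transcription depends on T7 RNA polymerase supplied in the reaction. The backbone contributes an N-terminal His tag and an N-terminal EGFP, giving a His-EGFP-PSMC1 fusion. The His tag allows affinity capture or detection, and the EGFP fluorescence provides a direct readout of the yield and integrity of the translated product.

The stated purpose is to serve as a standard for cell-free expression benchmarking. It was deposited alongside a study comparing the performance of four cell-free protein expression systems, where a fluorescently tagged human test protein such as this one lets expression output be compared between lysates.
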