>Addgene plasmid #67087 | pCellFree_G03 PSMC1 | addgene partial sequence | sequence record 120146 | T7term 5'-GCTAGTTATTGCTCAGCGG-3'
GGTACCACGCGTACCCAACACACGGACACATGCACGAACACGCATGCAGAGAGATCATACATCATCTATA
GAGAAGTACACGTAAAAGTAAGACTCGTCGTCTGCCAGCTACAACCGAGAAGGCGACGTGAAAGGAACAA
GAAAGGAGGAGGAGGGCGGCCGCTTACACCACTTTGTACAAGAAAGTTGGGTAGAGATACAGCCCCTCAG
GGGTGCCTTCCTGTTTCTTATAAAGAACATTTTCTTTAGATTTTTTGAAGTCTTCATTTGTTACTTTCAT
TCTACGTTCTCTTAAGGCCATCAGACCAGCTTCTGTACAGATTGCCTTGATGTCAGCACCAGAGAGGTCA
TCTTTAGCCATGATCAGGTCGTCCAGGGTTACATCATCAGCCAGCGTCATCCTGCTTGTGTGAATCTGAA
AGATGCGCTTCTTCGTCTTTTCATCAGGCAGGGGGAACTCAATCTTCCTGTCAATGCGGCCTGGTCTGAT
AAGTGCTGGATCCAAAGTTTCTATTCGGTTTGTGGCCATGATAACTTTCACATCTCCCCTAGAATCAAAT
CCATCCAACTGGTTCAGCAGTTCCAACATTGTTCGCTGAATTTCTCTCTCACCACCAGAATTGGAGTCAT
ATCCTTTTGTCCCAATGGCGTCAACTTCATCAATAAACACGATGGACGGTGCATGTTCTCCAGCAACTCG
GAACAATTCCCGTACGAGTTTGGGCCCATCACCTAGGTACTTCTGAATAAGTTCAGAGCCAACCACTCTC
AAGAAAGTGGCTGAGGTTTGGTTTGCTACTGCTTTGGCTAACAAGGTTTTACCTGTGCCAGGTGGACCAT
AGAGAATGACCCCCTTAGGAGGCTTTATACCCATCTCTTCATAATATTCAGGATGGGGTG
