>Addgene plasmid #67087 | pCellFree_G03 PSMC1 | addgene partial sequence | sequence record 120269 | EGFP-N 5'-CGTCGCCGTCCAGCTCGACCAG-3'
CCCGGGGACGCTCTCGCCCTTGCTTGTGCCGTGGTGATGGTGGTGATGGTGGTGACCAGAGGTGCCCATG
GTTTTCACTTACGTGTTTAATGTCTTTACAGACTTTATACATTACTGTCATGGTTAAATAAAATAAAATA
AAATAAAATAAAATAAAATAAAATAAAATAAAATAAAATAAAATAAACTTAAGATGTCCCTATAGTGAGT
CGTATTAGACGTCAGGTGGCACTTTTCGGGGAAATGTGCGCGGAACCCCTATTTGTTTATTTTTCTAAAT
ACATTCAAATATGTATCCGCTCATGAGACAATAACCCTGATAAATGCTTCAATAATATTGAAAAAGGAAG
AGTATGAGTATTCAACATTTCCGTGTCGCCCTTATTCCCTTTTTTGCGGCATTTTGCCTTCCTGTTTTTG
CTCACCCAGAAACGCTGGTGAAAGTAAAAGATGCTGAAGATCAGTTGGGTGCACGAGTGGGTTACATCGA
ACTGGATCTCAACAGCGGTAAGATCCTTGAGAGTTTTCGCCCCGAAGAACGTTTTCCAATGATGAGCACT
TTTAAAGTTCTGCTATGTGGCGCGGTATTATCCCGTATTGACGCCGGGCAAGAGCAACTCGGTCGCCGCA
TACACTATTCTCAGAATGACTTGGTTGAGTACTCACCAGTCACAGAAAAGCATCTTACGGATGGCATGAC
AGTAAGAGAATTATGCAGTGCTGCCATAACCATGAGTGATAACACTGCGGCCAACTTACTTCTGACAACG
ATCGGAGGACCGAAGGAGCTAACCGCTTTTTTGCACAACATGGGGGATCATGTAACTCGCCTTGATCGTT
GGGAACCGGAGCTGAATGAAGCCATACCAAACGACGAGCGTGACACCACGATGCCTGTAGCAATGGCAAC
AACGTTGCGCAAACTATTAACTGGCGAACTACTTACTCTAGCTTCCCGGCAACAATTAATAGACTGGATG
GAGGCGGATAAGTTGCAGGACACTTCTGCGCTCGGCCCTTCCGGCTGGCTGGGTTATGGC
